>Addgene plasmid #86360 | PX458_ZFP1_iso1_1 | depositor full sequence | sequence record 168241 | Full Sequence
TTTTGCTCACATGTNNGAGGGCCTATTTCCCATGATTCCTTCATATTTGCATATACGATACAAGGCTGTT
AGAGAGATAATTGGAATTAATTTGACTGTAAACACAAAGATATTAGTACAAAATACGTGACGTAGAAAGT
AATAATTTCTTGGGTAGTTTGCAGTTTTAAAATTATGTTTTAAAATGGACTATCATATGCTTACCGTAAC
TTGAAAGTATTTCGATTTCTTGGCTTTATATATCTTGTGGAAAGGACGAAACACCGACTCCAGCCAGGTC
TTACTGGTTTTAGAGCTAGAAATAGCAAGTTAAAATAAGGCTAGTCCGTTATCAACTTGAAAAAGTGGCA
CCGAGTCGGTGCTTTTTTGTTTTAGAGCTAGAAATAGCAAGTTAAAATAAGGCTAGTCCGTTTTTAGCGC
GTGCGCCAATTCTGCAGACAAATGGCTCTAGAGGTACCCGTTACATAACTTACGGTAAATGGCCCGCCTG
GCTGACCGCCCAACGACCCCCGCCCATTGACGTCAATAGTAACGCCAATAGGGACTTTCCATTGACGTCA
ATGGGTGGAGTATTTACGGTAAACTGCCCACTTGGCAGTACATCAAGTGTATCATATGCCAAGTACGCCC
CCTATTGACGTCAATGACGGTAAATGGCCCGCCTGGCATTGTGCCCAGTACATGACCTTATGGGACTTTC
CTACTTGGCAGTACATCTACGTATTAGTCATCGCTATTACCATGGTCGAGGTGAGCCCCACGTTCTGCTT
CACTCTCCCCATCTCCCCCCCCTCCCCACCCCCAATTTTGTATTTATTTATTTTTTAATTATTTTGTGCA
GCGATGGGGGCGGGGGGGGGGGGGGGGCGCGCGCCAGGCGGGGCGGGGCGGGGCGAGGGGCGGGGCGGGG
CGAGGCGGAGAGGTGCGGCGGCAGCCAATCAGAGCGGCGCGCTCCGAAAGTTTCCTTTTATGGCGAGGCG
GCGGCGGCGGCGGCCCTATAAAAAGCGAAGCGCGCGGCGGGCGGGAGTCGCTGCGACGCTGCCTTCGCCC
CGTGCCCCGCTCCGCCGCCGCCTCGCGCCGCCCGCCCCGGCTCTGACTGACCGCGTTACTCCCACAGGTG
AGCGGGCGGGACGGCCCTTCTCCTCCGGGCTGTAATTAGCTGAGCAAGAGGTAAGGGTTTAAGGGATGGT
TGGTTGGTGGGGTATTAATGTTTAATTACCTGGAGCACCTGCCTGAAATCACTTTTTTTCAGGTTGGACC
GGTGCCACCATGGACTATAAGGACCACGACGGAGACTACAAGGATCATGATATTGATTACAAAGACGATG
ACGATAAGATGGCCCCAAAGAAGAAGCGGAAGGTCGGTATCCACGGAGTCCCAGCAGCCGACAAGAAGTA
CAGCATCGGCCTGGACATCGGCACCAACTCTGTGGGCTGGGCCGTGATCACCGACGAGTACAAGGTGCCC
AGCAAGAAATTCAAGGTGCTGGGCAACACCGACCGGCACAGCATCAAGAAGAACCTGATCGGAGCCCTGC
TGTTCGACAGCGGCGAAACAGCCGAGGCCACCCGGCTGAAGAGAACCGCCAGAAGAAGATACACCAGACG
GAAGAACCGGATCTGCTATCTGCAAGAGATCTTCAGCAACGAGATGGCCAAGGTGGACGACAGCTTCTTC
CACAGACTGGAAGAGTCCTTCCTGGTGGAAGAGGATAAGAAGCACGAGCGGCACCCCATCTTCGGCAACA
TCGTGGACGAGGTGGCCTACCACGAGAAGTACCCCACCATCTACCACCTGAGAAAGAAACTGGTGGACAG
CACCGACAAGGCCGACCTGCGGCTGATCTATCTGGCCCTGGCCCACATGATCAAGTTCCGGGGCCACTTC
CTGATCGAGGGCGACCTGAACCCCGACAACAGCGACGTGGACAAGCTGTTCATCCAGCTGGTGCAGACCT
ACAACCAGCTGTTCGAGGAAAACCCCATCAACGCCAGCGGCGTGGACGCCAAGGCCATCCTGTCTGCCAG
ACTGAGCAAGAGCAGACGGCTGGAAAATCTGATCGCCCAGCTGCCCGGCGAGAAGAAGAATGGCCTGTTC
GGAAACCTGATTGCCCTGAGCCTGGGCCTGACCCCCAACTTCAAGAGCAACTTCGACCTGGCCGAGGATG
CCAAACTGCAGCTGAGCAAGGACACCTACGACGACGACCTGGACAACCTGCTGGCCCAGATCGGCGACCA
GTACGCCGACCTGTTTCTGGCCGCCAAGAACCTGTCCGACGCCATCCTGCTGAGCGACATCCTGAGAGTG
AACACCGAGATCACCAAGGCCCCCCTGAGCGCCTCTATGATCAAGAGATACGACGAGCACCACCAGGACC
TGACCCTGCTGAAAGCTCTCGTGCGGCAGCAGCTGCCTGAGAAGTACAAAGAGATTTTCTTCGACCAGAG
CAAGAACGGCTACGCCGGCTACATTGACGGCGGAGCCAGCCAGGAAGAGTTCTACAAGTTCATCAAGCCC
ATCCTGGAAAAGATGGACGGCACCGAGGAACTGCTCGTGAAGCTGAACAGAGAGGACCTGCTGCGGAAGC
AGCGGACCTTCGACAACGGCAGCATCCCCCACCAGATCCACCTGGGAGAGCTGCACGCCATTCTGCGGCG
GCAGGAAGATTTTTACCCATTCCTGAAGGACAACCGGGAAAAGATCGAGAAGATCCTGACCTTCCGCATC
CCCTACTACGTGGGCCCTCTGGCCAGGGGAAACAGCAGATTCGCCTGGATGACCAGAAAGAGCGAGGAAA
CCATCACCCCCTGGAACTTCGAGGAAGTGGTGGACAAGGGCGCTTCCGCCCAGAGCTTCATCGAGCGGAT
GACCAACTTCGATAAGAACCTGCCCAACGAGAAGGTGCTGCCCAAGCACAGCCTGCTGTACGAGTACTTC
ACCGTGTATAACGAGCTGACCAAAGTGAAATACGTGACCGAGGGAATGAGAAAGCCCGCCTTCCTGAGCG
GCGAGCAGAAAAAGGCCATCGTGGACCTGCTGTTCAAGACCAACCGGAAAGTGACCGTGAAGCAGCTGAA
AGAGGACTACTTCAAGAAAATCGAGTGCTTCGACTCCGTGGAAATCTCCGGCGTGGAAGATCGGTTCAAC
GCCTCCCTGGGCACATACCACGATCTGCTGAAAATTATCAAGGACAAGGACTTCCTGGACAATGAGGAAA
ACGAGGACATTCTGGAAGATATCGTGCTGACCCTGACACTGTTTGAGGACAGAGAGATGATCGAGGAACG
GCTGAAAACCTATGCCCACCTGTTCGACGACAAAGTGATGAAGCAGCTGAAGCGGCGGAGATACACCGGC
TGGGGCAGGCTGAGCCGGAAGCTGATCAACGGCATCCGGGACAAGCAGTCCGGCAAGACAATCCTGGATT
TCCTGAAGTCCGACGGCTTCGCCAACAGAAACTTCATGCAGCTGATCCACGACGACAGCCTGACCTTTAA
AGAGGACATCCAGAAAGCCCAGGTGTCCGGCCAGGGCGATAGCCTGCACGAGCACATTGCCAATCTGGCC
GGCAGCCCCGCCATTAAGAAGGGCATCCTGCAGACAGTGAAGGTGGTGGACGAGCTCGTGAAAGTGATGG
GCCGGCACAAGCCCGAGAACATCGTGATCGAAATGGCCAGAGAGAACCAGACCACCCAGAAGGGACAGAA
GAACAGCCGCGAGAGAATGAAGCGGATCGAAGAGGGCATCAAAGAGCTGGGCAGCCAGATCCTGAAAGAA
CACCCCGTGGAAAACACCCAGCTGCAGAACGAGAAGCTGTACCTGTACTACCTGCAGAATGGGCGGGATA
TGTACGTGGACCAGGAACTGGACATCAACCGGCTGTCCGACTACGATGTGGACCATATCGTGCCTCAGAG
CTTTCTGAAGGACGACTCCATCGACAACAAGGTGCTGACCAGAAGCGACAAGAACCGGGGCAAGAGCGAC
AACGTGCCCTCCGAAGAGGTCGTGAAGAAGATGAAGAACTACTGGCGGCAGCTGCTGAACGCCAAGCTGA
TTACCCAGAGAAAGTTCGACAATCTGACCAAGGCCGAGAGAGGCGGCCTGAGCGAACTGGATAAGGCCGG
CTTCATCAAGAGACAGCTGGTGGAAACCCGGCAGATCACAAAGCACGTGGCACAGATCCTGGACTCCCGG
ATGAACACTAAGTACGACGAGAATGACAAGCTGATCCGGGAAGTGAAAGTGATCACCCTGAAGTCCAAGC
TGGTGTCCGATTTCCGGAAGGATTTCCAGTTTTACAAAGTGCGCGAGATCAACAACTACCACCACGCCCA
CGACGCCTACCTGAACGCCGTCGTGGGAACCGCCCTGATCAAAAAGTACCCTAAGCTGGAAAGCGAGTTC
GTGTACGGCGACTACAAGGTGTACGACGTGCGGAAGATGATCGCCAAGAGCGAGCAGGAAATCGGCAAGG
CTACCGCCAAGTACTTCTTCTACAGCAACATCATGAACTTTTTCAAGACCGAGATTACCCTGGCCAACGG
CGAGATCCGGAAGCGGCCTCTGATCGAGACAAACGGCGAAACCGGGGAGATCGTGTGGGATAAGGGCCGG
GATTTTGCCACCGTGCGGAAAGTGCTGAGCATGCCCCAAGTGAATATCGTGAAAAAGACCGAGGTGCAGA
CAGGCGGCTTCAGCAAAGAGTCTATCCTGCCCAAGAGGAACAGCGATAAGCTGATCGCCAGAAAGAAGGA
CTGGGACCCTAAGAAGTACGGCGGCTTCGACAGCCCCACCGTGGCCTATTCTGTGCTGGTGGTGGCCAAA
GTGGAAAAGGGCAAGTCCAAGAAACTGAAGAGTGTGAAAGAGCTGCTGGGGATCACCATCATGGAAAGAA
GCAGCTTCGAGAAGAATCCCATCGACTTTCTGGAAGCCAAGGGCTACAAAGAAGTGAAAAAGGACCTGAT
CATCAAGCTGCCTAAGTACTCCCTGTTCGAGCTGGAAAACGGCCGGAAGAGAATGCTGGCCTCTGCCGGC
GAACTGCAGAAGGGAAACGAACTGGCCCTGCCCTCCAAATATGTGAACTTCCTGTACCTGGCCAGCCACT
ATGAGAAGCTGAAGGGCTCCCCCGAGGATAATGAGCAGAAACAGCTGTTTGTGGAACAGCACAAGCACTA
CCTGGACGAGATCATCGAGCAGATCAGCGAGTTCTCCAAGAGAGTGATCCTGGCCGACGCTAATCTGGAC
AAAGTGCTGTCCGCCTACAACAAGCACCGGGATAAGCCCATCAGAGAGCAGGCCGAGAATATCATCCACC
TGTTTACCCTGACCAATCTGGGAGCCCCTGCCGCCTTCAAGTACTTTGACACCACCATCGACCGGAAGAG
GTACACCAGCACCAAAGAGGTGCTGGACGCCACCCTGATCCACCAGAGCATCACCGGCCTGTACGAGACA
CGGATCGACCTGTCTCAGCTGGGAGGCGACAAAAGGCCGGCGGCCACGAAAAAGGCCGGCCAGGCAAAAA
AGAAAAAGGAATTCGGCAGTGGAGAGGGCAGAGGAAGTCTGCTAACATGCGGTGACGTCGAGGAGAATCC
TGGCCCAGTGAGCAAGGGCGAGGAGCTGTTCACCGGGGTGGTGCCCATCCTGGTCGAGCTGGACGGCGAC
GTAAACGGCCACAAGTTCAGCGTGTCCGGCGAGGGCGAGGGCGATGCCACCTACGGCAAGCTGACCCTGA
AGTTCATCTGCACCACCGGCAAGCTGCCCGTGCCCTGGCCCACCCTCGTGACCACCCTGACCTACGGCGT
GCAGTGCTTCAGCCGCTACCCCGACCACATGAAGCAGCACGACTTCTTCAAGTCCGCCATGCCCGAAGGC
TACGTCCAGGAGCGCACCATCTTCTTCAAGGACGACGGCAACTACAAGACCCGCGCCGAGGTGAAGTTCG
AGGGCGACACCCTGGTGAACCGCATCGAGCTGAAGGGCATCGACTTCAAGGAGGACGGCAACATCCTGGG
GCACAAGCTGGAGTACAACTACAACAGCCACAACGTCTATATCATGGCCGACAAGCAGAAGAACGGCATC
AAGGTGAACTTCAAGATCCGCCACAACATCGAGGACGGCAGCGTGCAGCTCGCCGACCACTACCAGCAGA
ACACCCCCATCGGCGACGGCCCCGTGCTGCTGCCCGACAACCACTACCTGAGCACCCAGTCCGCCCTGAG
CAAAGACCCCAACGAGAAGCGCGATCACATGGTCCTGCTGGAGTTCGTGACCGCCGCCGGGATCACTCTC
GGCATGGACGAGCTGTACAAGGAATTCTAACTAGAGCTCGCTGATCAGCCTCGACTGTGCCTTCTAGTTG
CCAGCCATCTGTTGTTTGCCCCTCCCCCGTGCCTTCCTTGACCCTGGAAGGTGCCACTCCCACTGTCCTT
TCCTAATAAAATGAGGAAATTGCATCGCATTGTCTGAGTAGGTGTCATTCTATTCTGGGGGGTGGGGTGG
GGCAGGACAGCAAGGGGGAGGATTGGGAAGAGAATAGCAGGCATGCTGGGGAGCGGCCGCAGGAACCCCT
AGTGATGGAGTTGGCCACTCCCTCTCTGCGCGCTCGCTCGCTCACTGAGGCCGGGCGACCAAAGGTCGCC
CGACGCCCGGGCTTTGCCCGGGCGGCCTCAGTGAGCGAGCGAGCGCGCAGCTGCCTGCAGGGGCGCCTGA
TGCGGTATTTTCTCCTTACGCATCTGTGCGGTATTTCACACCGCATA
[142 nt withheld, positions 6768-6909]
C
[141 nt withheld, positions 6911-7051]
CCTTTGACGTTGGAGTCCACGTTCTTT
[37 nt withheld, positions 7079-7115]
ACCCTATCTCGGGCTATTCTTTTGATTTATAAGGGATTTTGCCGATTTCGGCCTATTGGTTAAAAAATGA
GCTGATTTAACAAAAATTTAACGCGAATTTTAACAAAATATTAACGTTTACAATTTTATGGTGCACTCTC
AGTACAATCTGCTCTGATGCCGCATAGTTAAGCCAGCCCCGACACCCGCCAACACCCGCTGACGCGCCCT
GACGGGCTTGTCTGCTCCCGGCATCCGCTTACAGACAAGCTGTGACCGTCTCCGGGAGCTGCATGTGTCA
GAGGTTTTCACCGTCATCACCGAAACGCGCGAGACGAAAGGGCCTCGTGATACGCCTATTTTTATAGGTT
AATGTCATGATAATAATGGTTTCTTAGACGTCAGGTGGCACTTTTCGGGGAAATGTGCGCGGAACCCCTA
TTTGTTTATTTTTCTAAATACATTCAAATATGTATCCGCTCATGAGACAATAACCCTGATAAATGCTTCA
ATAATATTGAAAAAGGAAGAGTATGAGTATTCAACATTTCCGTGTCGCCCTTATTCCCTTTTTTGCGGCA
TTTTGCCTTCCTGTTTTTGCTCACCCAGAAACGCTGGTGAAAGTAAAAGATGCTGAAGATCAGTTGGGTG
CACGAGTGGGTTACATCGAACTGGATCTCAACAGCGGTAAGATCCTTGAGAGTTTTCGCCCCGAAGAACG
TTTTCCAATGATGAGCACTTTTAAAGTTCTGCTATGTGGCGCGGTATTATCCCGTATTGACGCCGGGCAA
GAGCAACTCGGTCGCCGCATACACTATTCTCAGAATGACTTGGTTGAGTACTCACCAGTCACAGAAAAGC
ATCTTACGGATGGCATGACAGTAAGAGAATTATGCAGTGCTGCCATAACCATGAGTGATAACACTGCGGC
CAACTTACTTCTGACAACGATCGGAGGACCGAAGGAGCTAACCGCTTTTTTGCACAACATGGGGGATCAT
GTAACTCGCCTTGATCGTTGGGAACCGGAGCTGAATGAAGCCATACCAAACGACGAGCGTGACACCACGA
TGCCTGTAGCAATGGCAACAACGTTGCGCAAACTATTAACTGGCGAACTACTTACTCTAGCTTCCCGGCA
ACAATTAATAGACTGGATGGAGGCGGATAAAGTTGCAGGACCACTTCTGCGCTCGGCCCTTCCGGCTGGC
TGGTTTATTGCTGATAAATCTGGAGCCGGTGAGCGTGGAAGCCGCGGTATCATTGCAGCACTGGGGCCAG
ATGGTAAGCCCTCCCGTATCGTAGTTATCTACACGACGGGGAGTCAGGCAACTATGGATGAACGAAATAG
ACAGATCGCTGAGATAGGTGCCTCACTGATTAAGCATTGGTAACTGTCAGACCAAGTTTACTCATATATA
CTTTAGATTGATTTAAAACTTCATTTTTAATTTAAAAGGATCTAGGTGAAGATCCTTTTTGATAATCTCA
TGACCAAAATCCCTTAACGTGAGTTTTCGTTCCACTGAGCGTCAGACCCCGTAGAAAAGATCAAAGGATC
TTCTTGAGATCCTTTTTTTCTGCGCGTAATCTGCTGCTTGCAAACAAAAAAACCACCGCTACCAGCGGTG
GTTTGTTTGCCGGATCAAGAGCTACCAACTCTTTTTCCGAAGGTAACTGGCTTCAGCAGAGCGCAGATAC
CAAATACTGTCCTTCTAGTGTAGCCGTAGTTAGGCCACCACTTCAAGAACTCTGTAGCACCGCCTACATA
CCTCGCTCTGCTAATCCTGTTACCAGTGGCTGCTGCCAGTGGCGATAAGTCGTGTCTTACCGGGTTGGAC
TCAAGACGATAGTTACCGGATAAGGCGCAGCGGTCGGGCTGAACGGGGGGTTCGTGCACACAGCCCAGCT
TGGAGCGAACGACCTACACCGAACTGAGATACCTACAGCGTGAGCTATGAGAAAGCGCCACGCTTCCCGA
AGGGAGAAAGGCGGACAGGTATCCGGTAAGCGGCAGGGTCGGAACAGGAGAGCGCACGAGGGAGCTTCCA
GGGGGAAACGCCTGGTATCTTTATAGTCCTGTCGGGTTTCGCCACCTCTGACTTGAGCGTCGATTTTTGT
GATGCTCGTCAGGGGGGCGGAGCCTATGGAAAAACGCCAGCAACGCGGCCTTTTTACGGTTCCTGGCCTT
TTGCTGGCC
Features (pLannotate 1.2.2; 19 found; start..end, strand, type, name):
     17..257     +  promoter       U6 promoter: RNA polymerase III promoter for human U6 snRNA
    287..362     +  misc_RNA       gRNA scaffold: guide RNA scaffold for the Streptococcus pyogenes CRISPR/Cas9 system
    369..412     +  misc_RNA       gRNA scaffold (fragment): guide RNA scaffold for the Streptococcus pyogenes CRISPR/Cas9 system
    459..744     +  enhancer       CMV enhancer: human cytomegalovirus immediate early enhancer; contains an 18-bp deletion relative to the standard CMV enhancer
    746..1023    +  promoter       chicken β-actin promoter: No description available
   1024..1252    +  intron         hybrid intron: hybrid between chicken β-actin (CBA) and minute virus of mice (MMV) introns (Gray et al., 2011)
   1390..2991    +  CDS            Cas9(N): N-terminal portion of Streptococcus pyogenes Cas9 (Zetsche et al., 2015)
   2992..5490    +  CDS            Cas9(C): C-terminal portion of Streptococcus pyogenes Cas9 (Zetsche et al., 2015)
   5491..5538    +  CDS            nucleoplasmin NLS: bipartite nuclear localization signal from nucleoplasmin
   5608..6321    +  CDS            EGFP: EGFP is a basic (constitutively fluorescent) green fluorescent protein published in 1996, derived from Aequorea victoria. It is reported to be a rapidly-maturing weak dimer with moderate acid sensitivity.
   6355..6466    +  polyA_signal   bGH poly(A) signal: bovine growth hormone polyadenylation signal
   6571..6711    +  repeat_region  AAV2 ITR: inverted terminal repeat of adeno-associated virus serotype 2 inverted
   6716..6767    -  misc_feature   bom (fragment): basis of mobility region from pBR322
   6786..7166    +  rep_origin     M13 ori (sequence partly withheld): M13 bacteriophage origin of replication; arrow indicates direction of (+) strand synthesis
   7242..7291    -  misc_feature   bom (fragment): basis of mobility region from pBR322
   7393..7428    -  CDS            rop (fragment): Rop protein, which maintains plasmids at low copy number; rop
   7523..7627    +  promoter       AmpR promoter: bla
   7628..8488    +  CDS            AmpR: β-lactamase; bla; confers resistance to ampicillin, carbenicillin, and related antibiotics
   8659..9247    +  rep_origin     ori: high-copy-number ColE1/pMB1/pBR322/pUC origin of replication
