[The description below was written by a language model from this plasmid's Addgene catalogue record and pLannotate feature annotations shown in this document.]
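Description:
PX458_ZFP1_iso1_1 is an all-in-one mammalian CRISPR/Cas9 expression plasmid built on the PX458 backbone, carrying a single guide RNA directed at the 3' end of the human ZFP1 gene (also known as ZNF475), isoform 1. It is maintained in E. coli as a high-copy plasmid through a ColE1/pUC-type origin and selected with ampicillin via the β-lactamase gene. An M13 phage origin and a single AAV2 inverted terminal repeat are also annotated in the backbone, along with small bom and rop fragments that appear to be backbone remnants; with only one ITR annotated, nothing in the record suggests the plasmid is meant for AAV packaging.

The payload consists of two expression units. A human U6 RNA polymerase III promoter drives the ZFP1-targeting spacer, which was inserted by Gibson cloning and is fused to the Streptococcus pyogenes guide RNA scaffold; a second, partial scaffold fragment is annotated just downstream. Next comes a hybrid Pol II promoter made of the CMV enhancer, chicken β-actin promoter and a hybrid intron. It drives S. pyogenes Cas9, annotated as contiguous N- and C-terminal portions that together form one coding region. Cas9 is followed by a nucleoplasmin nuclear localization signal and EGFP, and the unit ends with a bovine growth hormone polyadenylation signal. The annotation does not identify the short linker between the NLS and EGFP. EGFP provides a fluorescent marker for identifying or sorting transfected cells.

According to the depositor notes, the plasmid belongs to a CRISPR-based epitope tagging system that adds a tag (currently FLAG) to endogenous proteins. Cutting near the 3' end of the ZFP1 coding region is intended to allow tag insertion at that site, supporting ChIP-seq of the DNA-binding protein from its native locus. The donor template for the tag is not part of this construct.
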