Addgene plasmid #86360: PX458_ZFP1_iso1_1
Purpose: Encodes gRNA for 3' target of human ZFP1_iso1
Depositing lab: Eric Mendenhall & Richard M. Myers. Depositing organization: University of Alabama in Huntsville. Publication: CETCh-seq: CRISPR epitope tagging ChIP-seq of DNA-binding proteins. Savic D, Partridge EC, Newberry KM, Smith SB, Meadows SK, Roberts BS, Mackiewicz M, Mendenhall EM, Myers RM. Genome Res. 2015 Sep 9. 10.1101/gr.193540.115 PubMed 26355004.
Backbone
  Vector backbone: PX458
  Vector type: CRISPR
Growth in bacteria
  Bacterial resistance: Ampicillin, 100 μg/mL
  Growth temperature: 37°C
  Growth strain: DH5alpha
  Copy number: High Copy
Gene/Insert
  Gene/Insert name: gRNA against ZFP1_iso1
  gRNA/shRNA sequence: GACTCCAGCCAGGTCTTACTG
  Species: H. sapiens (human)
  Entrez Gene: ZFP1 (a.k.a. ZNF475)
  Cloning method: Gibson Cloning
  Sequencing primers: 5′ pBR322ori-F
Terms and licenses: Academic/Nonprofit Terms; Industry Terms: Not Available to Industry
Depositor comments: Note: This plasmid is part of the Mendenhall and Meyers CRISPR-based Tagging system to add a tag (currently using FLAG) to endogenous proteins. Please see https://www.addgene.org/crispr/tagging/ for more details.
How to cite: PX458_ZFP1_iso1_1 was a gift from Eric Mendenhall & Richard M. Myers (Addgene plasmid # 86360 ; http://n2t.net/addgene:86360 ; RRID:Addgene_86360)
