>Addgene plasmid #86360 | PX458_ZFP1_iso1_1 | addgene partial sequence | sequence record 170947 | Addgene Partial NGS Result
GACTATAAGGACCACGACGGAGACTACAAGGATCATGATATTGATTACAAAGACGATGACGATAAGATGG
CCCCAAAGAAGAAGCGGAAGGTCGGTATCCACGGAGTCCCAGCAGCCGACAAGAAGTACAGCATCGGCCT
GGACATCGGCACCAACTCTGTGGGCTGGGCCGTGATCACCGACGAGTACAAGGTGCCCAGCAAGAAATTC
AAGGTGCTGGGCAACACCGACCGGCACAGCATCAAGAAGAACCTGATCGGAGCCCTGCTGTTCGACAGCG
GCGAAACAGCCGAGGCCACCCGGCTGAAGAGAACCGCCAGAAGAAGATACACCAGACGGAAGAACCGGAT
CTGCTATCTGCAAGAGATCTTCAGCAACGAGATGGCCAAGGTGGACGACAGCTTCTTCCACAGACTGGAA
GAGTCCTTCCTGGTGGAAGAGGATAAGAAGCACGAGCGGCACCCCATCTTCGGCAACATCGTGGACGAGG
TGGCCTACCACGAGAAGTACCCCACCATCTACCACCTGAGAAAGAAACTGGTGGACAGCACCGACAAGGC
CGACCTGCGGCTGATCTATCTGGCCCTGGCCCACATGATCAAGTTCCGGGGCCACTTCCTGATCGAGGGC
GACCTGAACCCCGACAACAGCGACGTGGACAAGCTGTTCATCCAGCTGGTGCAGACCTACAACCAGCTGT
TCGAGGAAAACCCCATCAACGCCAGCGGCGTGGACGCCAAGGCCATCCTGTCTGCCAGACTGAGCAAGAG
CAGACGGCTGGAAAATCTGATCGCCCAGCTGCCCGGCGAGAAGAAGAATGGCCTGTTCGGAAACCTGATT
GCCCTGAGCCTGGGCCTGACCCCCAACTTCAAGAGCAACTTCGACCTGGCCGAGGATGCCAAACTGCAGC
TGAGCAAGGACACCTACGACGACGACCTGGACAACCTGCTGGCCCAGATCGGCGACCAGTACGCCGACCT
GTTTCTGGCCGCCAAGAACCTGTCCGACGCCATCCTGCTGAGCGACATCCTGAGAGTGAACACCGAGATC
ACCAAGGCCCCCCTGAGCGCCTCTATGATCAAGAGATACGACGAGCACCACCAGGACCTGACCCTGCTGA
AAGCTCTCGTGCGGCAGCAGCTGCCTGAGAAGTACAAAGAGATTTTCTTCGACCAGAGCAAGAACGGCTA
CGCCGGCTACATTGACGGCGGAGCCAGCCAGGAAGAGTTCTACAAGTTCATCAAGCCCATCCTGGAAAAG
ATGGACGGCACCGAGGAACTGCTCGTGAAGCTGAACAGAGAGGACCTGCTGCGGAAGCAGCGGACCTTCG
ACAACGGCAGCATCCCCCACCAGATCCACCTGGGAGAGCTGCACGCCATTCTGCGGCGGCAGGAAGATTT
TTACCCATTCCTGAAGGACAACCGGGAAAAGATCGAGAAGATCCTGACCTTCCGCATCCCCTACTACGTG
GGCCCTCTGGCCAGGGGAAACAGCAGATTCGCCTGGATGACCAGAAAGAGCGAGGAAACCATCACCCCCT
GGAACTTCGAGGAAGTGGTGGACAAGGGCGCTTCCGCCCAGAGCTTCATCGAGCGGATGACCAACTTCGA
TAAGAACCTGCCCAACGAGAAGGTGCTGCCCAAGCACAGCCTGCTGTACGAGTACTTCACCGTGTATAAC
GAGCTGACCAAAGTGAAATACGTGACCGAGGGAATGAGAAAGCCCGCCTTCCTGAGCGGCGAGCAGAAAA
AGGCCATCGTGGACCTGCTGTTCAAGACCAACCGGAAAGTGACCGTGAAGCAGCTGAAAGAGGACTACTT
CAAGAAAATCGAGTGCTTCGACTCCGTGGAAATCTCCGGCGTGGAAGATCGGTTCAACGCCTCCCTGGGC
ACATACCACGATCTGCTGAAAATTATCAAGGACAAGGACTTCCTGGACAATGAGGAAAACGAGGACATTC
TGGAAGATATCGTGCTGACCCTGACACTGTTTGAGGACAGAGAGATGATCGAGGAACGGCTGAAAACCTA
TGCCCACCTGTTCGACGACAAAGTGATGAAGCAGCTGAAGCGGCGGAGATACACCGGCTGGGGCAGGCTG
AGCCGGAAGCTGATCAACGGCATCCGGGACAAGCAGTCCGGCAAGACAATCCTGGATTTCCTGAAGTCCG
ACGGCTTCGCCAACAGAAACTTCATGCAGCTGATCCACGACGACAGCCTGACCTTTAAAGAGGACATCCA
GAAAGCCCAGGTGTCCGGCCAGGGCGATAGCCTGCACGAGCACATTGCCAATCTGGCCGGCAGCCCCGCC
ATTAAGAAGGGCATCCTGCAGACAGTGAAGGTGGTGGACGAGCTCGTGAAAGTGATGGGCCGGCACAAGC
CCGAGAACATCGTGATCGAAATGGCCAGAGAGAACCAGACCACCCAGAAGGGACAGAAGAACAGCCGCGA
GAGAATGAAGCGGATCGAAGAGGGCATCAAAGAGCTGGGCAGCCAGATCCTGAAAGAACACCCCGTGGAA
AACACCCAGCTGCAGAACGAGAAGCTGTACCTGTACTACCTGCAGAATGGGCGGGATATGTACGTGGACC
AGGAACTGGACATCAACCGGCTGTCCGACTACGATGTGGACCATATCGTGCCTCAGAGCTTTCTGAAGGA
CGACTCCATCGACAACAAGGTGCTGACCAGAAGCGACAAGAACCGGGGCAAGAGCGACAACGTGCCCTCC
GAAGAGGTCGTGAAGAAGATGAAGAACTACTGGCGGCAGCTGCTGAACGCCAAGCTGATTACCCAGAGAA
AGTTCGACAATCTGACCAAGGCCGAGAGAGGCGGCCTGAGCGAACTGGATAAGGCCGGCTTCATCAAGAG
ACAGCTGGTGGAAACCCGGCAGATCACAAAGCACGTGGCACAGATCCTGGACTCCCGGATGAACACTAAG
TACGACGAGAATGACAAGCTGATCCGGGAAGTGAAAGTGATCACCCTGAAGTCCAAGCTGGTGTCCGATT
TCCGGAAGGATTTCCAGTTTTACAAAGTGCGCGAGATCAACAACTACCACCACGCCCACGACGCCTACCT
GAACGCCGTCGTGGGAACCGCCCTGATCAAAAAGTACCCTAAGCTGGAAAGCGAGTTCGTGTACGGCGAC
TACAAGGTGTACGACGTGCGGAAGATGATCGCCAAGAGCGAGCAGGAAATCGGCAAGGCTACCGCCAAGT
ACTTCTTCTACAGCAACATCATGAACTTTTTCAAGACCGAGATTACCCTGGCCAACGGCGAGATCCGGAA
GCGGCCTCTGATCGAGACAAACGGCGAAACCGGGGAGATCGTGTGGGATAAGGGCCGGGATTTTGCCACC
GTGCGGAAAGTGCTGAGCATGCCCCAAGTGAATATCGTGAAAAAGACCGAGGTGCAGACAGGCGGCTTCA
GCAAAGAGTCTATCCTGCCCAAGAGGAACAGCGATAAGCTGATCGCCAGAAAGAAGGACTGGGACCCTAA
GAAGTACGGCGGCTTCGACAGCCCCACCGTGGCCTATTCTGTGCTGGTGGTGGCCAAAGTGGAAAAGGGC
AAGTCCAAGAAACTGAAGAGTGTGAAAGAGCTGCTGGGGATCACCATCATGGAAAGAAGCAGCTTCGAGA
AGAATCCCATCGACTTTCTGGAAGCCAAGGGCTACAAAGAAGTGAAAAAGGACCTGATCATCAAGCTGCC
TAAGTACTCCCTGTTCGAGCTGGAAAACGGCCGGAAGAGAATGCTGGCCTCTGCCGGCGAACTGCAGAAG
GGAAACGAACTGGCCCTGCCCTCCAAATATGTGAACTTCCTGTACCTGGCCAGCCACTATGAGAAGCTGA
AGGGCTCCCCCGAGGATAATGAGCAGAAACAGCTGTTTGTGGAACAGCACAAGCACTACCTGGACGAGAT
CATCGAGCAGATCAGCGAGTTCTCCAAGAGAGTGATCCTGGCCGACGCTAATCTGGACAAAGTGCTGTCC
GCCTACAACAAGCACCGGGATAAGCCCATCAGAGAGCAGGCCGAGAATATCATCCACCTGTTTACCCTGA
CCAATCTGGGAGCCCCTGCCGCCTTCAAGTACTTTGACACCACCATCGACCGGAAGAGGTACACCAGCAC
CAAAGAGGTGCTGGACGCCACCCTGATCCACCAGAGCATCACCGGCCTGTACGAGACACGGATCGACCTG
TCTCAGCTGGGAGGCGACAAAAGGCCGGCGGCCACGAAAAAGGCCGGCCAGGCAAAAAAGAAAAAGGAAT
TCGGCAGTGGAGAGGGCAGAGGAAGTCTGCTAACATGCGGTGACGTCGAGGAGAATCCTGGCCCAGTGAG
CAAGGGCGAGGAGCTGTTCACCGGGGTGGTGCCCATCCTGGTCGAGCTGGACGGCGACGTAAACGGCCAC
AAGTTCAGCGTGTCCGGCGAGGGCGAGGGCGATGCCACCTACGGCAAGCTGACCCTGAAGTTCATCTGCA
CCACCGGCAAGCTGCCCGTGCCCTGGCCCACCCTCGTGACCACCCTGACCTACGGCGTGCAGTGCTTCAG
CCGCTACCCCGACCACATGAAGCAGCACGACTTCTTCAAGTCCGCCATGCCCGAAGGCTACGTCCAGGAG
CGCACCATCTTCTTCAAGGACGACGGCAACTACAAGACCCGCGCCGAGGTGAAGTTCGAGGGCGACACCC
TGGTGAACCGCATCGAGCTGAAGGGCATCGACTTCAAGGAGGACGGCAACATCCTGGGGCACAAGCTGGA
GTACAACTACAACAGCCACAACGTCTATATCATGGCCGACAAGCAGAAGAACGGCATCAAGGTGAACTTC
AAGATCCGCCACAACATCGAGGACGGCAGCGTGCAGCTCGCCGACCACTACCAGCAGAACACCCCCATCG
GCGACGGCCCCGTGCTGCTGCCCGACAACCACTACCTGAGCACCCAGTCCGCCCTGAGCAAAGACCCCAA
CGAGAAGCGCGATCACATGGTCCTGCTGGAGTTCGTGACCGCCGCCGGGATCACTCTCGGCATGGACGAG
CTGTACAAGGAATTCTAACTAGAGCTCGCTGATCAGCCTCGACTGTGCCTTCTAGTTGCCAGCCATCTGT
TGTTTGCCCCTCCCCCGTGCCTTCCTTGACCCTGGAAGGTGCCACTCCCACTGTCCTTTCCTAATAAAAT
GAGGAAATTGCATCGCATTGTCTGAGTAGGTGTCATTCTATTCTGGGGGGTGGGGTGGGGCAGGACAGCA
AGGGGGAGGATTGGGAAGAGAATAGCAGGCATGCTGGGGAGCGGCCGCAGGAACCCCTAGTGATGGAGTT
GGCCACTCCCTCTCTGCGCGCTCGCTCGCTCACTGAGGCCGGGCGACCAAAGGTCGCCCGACGCCCGGGC
TTTGCCCGGGCGGCCTCAGTGAGCGAGCGAGCGCGCAGCTGCCTGCAGGGGCGCCTGATGCGGTATTTTC
TCCTTACGCATCTGTGCGGTATTTCACACCGCATA
[95 nt withheld, positions 5496-5590]
T
[46 nt withheld, positions 5592-5637]
C
[141 nt withheld, positions 5639-5779]
CCTTTGACGTTGGAGTCCACGTTCTTT
[37 nt withheld, positions 5807-5843]
ACTCTATCTCGGGCTATTCTTTTGATTTATAAGGGATTTTGCCGATTTCGGTCTATTGGTTAAAAAATGA
GCTGATTTAACAAAAATTTAACGCGAATTTTAACAAAATATTAACGTTTACAATTTTATGGTGCACTCTC
AGTACAATCTGCTCTGATGCCGCATAGTTAAGCCAGCCCCGACACCCGCCAACACCCGCTGACGCGCCCT
GACGGGCTTGTCTGCTCCCGGCATCCGCTTACAGACAAGCTGTGACCGTCTCCGGGAGCTGCATGTGTCA
GAGGTTTTCACCGTCATCACCGAAACGCGCGAGACGAAAGGGCCTCGTGATACGCCTATTTTTATAGGTT
AATGTCATGATAATAATGGTTTCTTAGACGTCAGGTGGCACTTTTCGGGGAAATGTGCGCGGAACCCCTA
TTTGTTTATTTTTCTAAATACATTCAAATATGTATCCGCTCATGAGACAATAACCCTGATAAATGCTTCA
ATAATATTGAAAAAGGAAGAGTATGAGTATTCAACATTTCCGTGTCGCCCTTATTCCCTTTTTTGCGGCA
TTTTGCCTTCCTGTTTTTGCTCACCCAGAAACGCTGGTGAAAGTAAAAGATGCTGAAGATCAGTTGGGTG
CACGAGTGGGTTACATCGAACTGGATCTCAACAGCGGTAAGATCCTTGAGAGTTTTCGCCCCGAAGAACG
TTTTCCAATGATGAGCACTTTTAAAGTTCTGCTATGTGGCGCGGTATTATCCCGTATTGACGCCGGGCAA
GAGCAACTCGGTCGCCGCATACACTATTCTCAGAATGACTTGGTTGAGTACTCACCAGTCACAGAAAAGC
ATCTTACGGATGGCATGACAGTAAGAGAATTATGCAGTGCTGCCATAACCATGAGTGATAACACTGCGGC
CAACTTACTTCTGACAACGATCGGAGGACCGAAGGAGCTAACCGCTTTTTTGCACAACATGGGGGATCAT
GTAACTCGCCTTGATCGTTGGGAACCGGAGCTGAATGAAGCCATACCAAACGACGAGCGTGACACCACGA
TGCCTGTAGCAATGGCAACAACGTTGCGCAAACTATTAACTGGCGAACTACTTACTCTAGCTTCCCGGCA
ACAATTAATAGACTGGATGGAGGCGGATAAAGTTGCAGGACCACTTCTGCGCTCGGCCCTTCCGGCTGGC
TGGTTTATTGCTGATAAATCTGGAGCCGGTGAGCGTGGAAGCCGCGGTATCATTGCAGCACTGGGGCCAG
ATGGTAAGCCCTCCCGTATCGTAGTTATCTACACGACGGGGAGTCAGGCAACTATGGATGAACGAAATAG
ACAGATCGCTGAGATAGGTGCCTCACTGATTAAGCATTGGTAACTGTCAGACCAAGTTTACTCATATATA
CTTTAGATTGATTTAAAACTTCATTTTTAATTTAAAAGGATCTAGGTGAAGATCCTTTTTGATAATCTCA
TGACCAAAATCCCTTAACGTGAGTTTTCGTTCCACTGAGCGTCAGACCCCGTAGAAAAGATCAAAGGATC
TTCTTGAGATCCTTTTTTTCTGCGCGTAATCTGCTGCTTGCAAACAAAAAAACCACCGCTACCAGCGGTG
GTTTGTTTGCCGGATCAAGAGCTACCAACTCTTTTTCCGAAGGTAACTGGCTTCAGCAGAGCGCAGATAC
CAAATACTGTTCTTCTAGTGTAGCCGTAGTTAGGCCACCACTTCAAGAACTCTGTAGCACCGCCTACATA
CCTCGCTCTGCTAATCCTGTTACCAGTGGCTGCTGCCAGTGGCGATAAGTCGTGTCTTACCGGGTTGGAC
TCAAGACGATAGTTACCGGATAAGGCGCAGCGGTCGGGCTGAACGGGGGGTTCGTGCACACAGCCCAGCT
TGGAGCGAACGACCTACACCGAACTGAGATACCTACAGCGTGAGCTATGAGAAAGCGCCACGCTTCCCGA
AGGGAGAAAGGCGGACAGGTATCCGGTAAGCGGCAGGGTCGGAACAGGAGAGCGCACGAGGGAGCTTCCA
GGGGGAAACGCCTGGTATCTTTATAGTCCTGTCGGGTTTCGCCACCTCTGACTTGAGCGTCGATTTTTGT
GATGCTCGTCAGGGGGGCGGAGCCTATGGAAAAACGCCAGCAACGCGGCCTTTTTACGGTTCCTGGCCTT
TTGCTGGCCTTTTGCTCACATGTGAGGGCCTATTTCCCATGATTCCTTCATATTTGCATATACGATACAA
GGCTGTTAGAGAGATAATTGGAATTAATTTGACTGTAAACACAAAGATATTAGTACAAAATACGTGACGT
AGAAAGTAATAATTTCTTGGGTAGTTTGCAGTTTTAAAATTATGTTTTAAAATGGACTATCATATGCTTA
CCGTAACTTGAAAGTATTTCGATTTCTTGGCTTTATATATCTTGTGGAAAGGACGAAACACCGACTCCAG
CCAGGTCTTACTGGTTTTAGAGCTAGAAATAGCAAGTTAAAATAAGGCTAGTCCGTTATCAACTTGAAAA
AGTGGCACCGAGTCGGTGCTTTTTTGTTTTAGAGCTAGAAATAGCAAGTTAAAATAAGGCTAGTCCGTTT
TTAGCGCGTGCGCCAATTCTGCAGACAAATGGCTCTAGAGGTACC
